Addgene plasmid #13420: pGP-FB-orig BA
Depositing lab: Keith Joung. Depositing organization: Massachusetts General Hospital. Publication: Standardized reagents and protocols for engineering zinc finger nucleases by modular assembly. Wright DA, Thibodeau-Beganny S, Sander JD, Winfrey RJ, Hirsh AS, Eichtinger M, Fu F, Porteus MH, Dobbs D, Voytas DF, Joung JK. Nat Protoc. 2006;1(3):1637-52. doi: 10.1038/nprot.2006.259 PubMed 17406455.
Backbone
  Vector backbone: pGP-FB
  Backbone size w/o insert (bp): 3483
  Vector type: Bacterial Expression
Growth in bacteria
  Bacterial resistance: Ampicillin, 100 μg/mL
  Growth temperature: 37°C
  Growth strain: XL1 Blue
  Growth instructions: Needs strain with lacIq
  Copy number: Low Copy
Gene/Insert
  Gene/Insert name: orig BA (alt name: original BCR-ABL three-finger array)
  Insert size (bp): 260
  Tag / fusion protein: Gal11P (N terminal on backbone)
  Cloning method: Restriction Enzyme; 5′ cloning site XbaI (not destroyed); 3′ cloning site BamHI (not destroyed)
  Sequencing primers: 5′ GGG GGA TTT CTG TTC ATG GGG G
Terms and licenses: Academic/Nonprofit Terms; Industry Terms: Not Available to Industry
Depositor comments: Positive control for B2H beta-galactosidase assay. Has coding sequence for �original� BCR-ABL three-finger array. This plasmid requires a bacterial strain, such as XL1 Blue, that expresses the lacIq allele of lac repressor. This ensures repression of the strong lacUV5 promoter, which directs expression of the zinc finger-Gal11P hybrid protein.
How to cite: pGP-FB-orig BA was a gift from Keith Joung (Addgene plasmid # 13420 ; http://n2t.net/addgene:13420 ; RRID:Addgene_13420)
