[The description below was written by a language model from this plasmid's Addgene catalogue record and pLannotate feature annotations shown in this document.]
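Description:
pGP-FB-orig BA is a bacterial expression plasmid built on the pGP-FB backbone. It serves as a positive control in the β-galactosidase readout of a bacterial two-hybrid (B2H) system used when engineering zinc finger arrays and nucleases by modular assembly. It is propagated in E. coli under ampicillin selection (AmpR/β-lactamase with its native bla promoter). Replication relies on a ColE1/pMB1-type origin. The annotation tool labels this origin generically as high copy, but it is accompanied by the rop gene and the pBR322 bom region, which fits the low copy number given in the catalogue entry. An f1 phage origin is also present, along with small remnants of lacZα and mbeC that appear to be backbone carry-over rather than functional parts.

The payload is a roughly 260 bp coding sequence for the "original" BCR-ABL three-finger zinc finger array, cloned between XbaI and BamHI sites that both remain intact. It sits downstream of a Gal11P moiety supplied by the backbone, annotated as a fragment of yeast GAL11/MED15, so the expressed product is a Gal11P–zinc finger hybrid protein with Gal11P at the N terminus. The feature table does not annotate the zinc finger array itself, which presumably lies in the unannotated stretch after the GAL11 fragment. Expression is driven by the strong lacUV5 promoter and controlled by an adjacent lac operator. For this reason the depositor specifies a host carrying the lacIq allele, such as XL1 Blue, to provide enough lac repressor to keep the promoter repressed. In B2H assays of this kind, binding of the zinc finger domain to its target site upstream of a reporter lets the Gal11P portion recruit the transcription machinery through a partner fusion. The record does not describe the reporter or the partner components.
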