Features (pLannotate 1.2.2; 11 found; start..end, strand, type, name):
     12..42      +  promoter       lac UV5 promoter: E. coli lac promoter with an "up" mutation
     50..66      +  protein_bind   lac operator: The lac repressor binds to the lac operator to inhibit transcription in E. coli. This inhibition can be relieved by adding lactose or isopropyl-β-D-thiogalactopyranoside (IPTG). lac repressor encoded by lacI
    152..403     +  CDS            GAL11 (fragment): MED15_YEAST - Also known as ABE1 From Saccharomyces cerevisiae (strain ATCC 204508 / S288c) (Baker's yeast).
    722..788     +  CDS            lacZα (fragment): LacZα fragment of β-galactosidase; lacZ fragment
    793..1221    +  rep_origin     f1 ori (sequence partly withheld): f1 bacteriophage origin of replication; arrow indicates direction of (+) strand synthesis
   1274..1378    +  promoter       AmpR promoter: bla
   1379..2239    +  CDS            AmpR: β-lactamase; bla; confers resistance to ampicillin, carbenicillin, and related antibiotics
   2410..2998    +  rep_origin     ori: high-copy-number ColE1/pMB1/pBR322/pUC origin of replication
   3184..3324    -  misc_feature   bom: basis of mobility region from pBR322
   3426..3617    -  CDS            rop: Rop protein, which maintains plasmids at low copy number; rop
   3658..3732    +  CDS            mbeC (fragment): MBEC_ECOLX - Experimental evidence at protein level: Swiss-Prot protein existence level 1. Required for efficient mobilization of ColE1 plasmid and is thus essential to promote the specific transfer of the plasmid during conjugation. Probably functions by inducing DNA bending, helping the MbeA relaxase to melt the DNA around the nic site and cleave the phosphodiester bond. Binds specifically double-stranded DNA (dsDNA) containing the ColE1 oriT but does not recognize the inverted repeat (IR). From Escherichia coli.
>Addgene plasmid #13420 | pGP-FB-orig BA | depositor full sequence | sequence record 7621 | Author sequence
GAATTCCGGGCTTTACACTTTATGCTTCCGGCTCGTATAATGTGTCGACTTGTGAGCGGATAACAATTTC
ACACAGGAAACAGCTATGCCTCAACAGCAGCAAATGCAACCTCCCAATTCAAGTGCGGACAACAACCCTT
TGCAACAGCAATCATCACAAAATACCGTACCAAACGTCCTCAACCAAATTAACCAAATCTTTTCTCCAGA
GGAGCAACGCAGCTTATTACAAGAAGCCATCGAAACCTGCAAGAATTTTGAAAAAACACAATTGGGTAGT
ACGATGACGGAACCTGTCAAGCAAAGTTTTATTAGGAAATACATTGTGCAAAAGGCCCTGAGAAAAATCC
AAGCTTTGGCGGCCGCTGACTACAAAGACGATGATGACAAATCTAGACCCGGGGAGCGCCCCTTCCAGTG
TCGCATTTGCATGCGGAACTTTTCGGACCGATCCTCGCTTACGCGTCATACCCGTACTCATACCGGTGAA
AAACCGTTTCAGTGTCGGATCTGTATGCGAAATTTCTCCCAGGGGGGGAATTTGGTGCGGCATCTACGTA
CGCACACCGGCGAGAAGCCATTCCAATGCCGAATATGCATGCGCAACTTCAGTCAGGCAGCCACCCTGCA
GCGACACCTAAAAACCCACCTGAGGGGATCCTCTGCACAGTAGTAACTAGAGACTAGAAAAAGGCCGACA
AGTCCCGCTCCGCTGAAGATCCTGGCGTAATAGCGAAGAGGCCCGCACCGATCGCCCTTCCCAACAGTTG
CGCAGCCTGAATGGCGAATGGG
[124 nt withheld, positions 793-916]
C
[91 nt withheld, positions 918-1008]
A
[49 nt withheld, positions 1010-1058]
CCTTTGACGTTGGAGTCCACGTTCTTT
[37 nt withheld, positions 1086-1122]
ACCCTATCTCGGTCTATTCTTTTGATTTATAAGGGATTTTGCCGATTTCGGCCTATTGGTTAAAAAATGA
GCTGATTTAACAAAAATTTAACGCGAATTTTAACAAAATATTAACGCTTACAATTTAGGTGGCACTTTTC
GGGGAAATGTGCGCGGAACCCCTATTTGTTTATTTTTCTAAATACATTCAAATATGTATCCGCTCATGAG
ACAATAACCCTGATAAATGCTTCAATAATATTGAAAAAGGAAGAGTATGAGTATTCAACATTTCCGTGTC
GCCCTTATTCCCTTTTTTGCGGCATTTTGCCTTCCTGTTTTTGCTCACCCAGAAACGCTGGTGAAAGTAA
AAGATGCTGAAGATCAGTTGGGTGCACGAGTGGGTTACATCGAACTGGATCTCAACAGCGGTAAGATCCT
TGAGAGTTTTCGCCCCGAAGAACGTTTTCCAATGATGAGCACTTTTAAAGTTCTGCTATGTGGCGCGGTA
TTATCCCGTATTGACGCCGGGCAAGAGCAACTCGGTCGCCGCATACACTATTCTCAGAATGACTTGGTTG
AGTACTCACCAGTCACAGAAAAGCATCTTACGGATGGCATGACAGTAAGAGAATTATGCAGTGCTGCCAT
AACCATGAGTGATAACACTGCGGCCAACTTACTTCTGACAACGATCGGAGGACCGAAGGAGCTAACCGCT
TTTTTGCACAACATGGGGGATCATGTAACTCGCCTTGATCGTTGGGAACCGGAGCTGAATGAAGCCATAC
CAAACGACGAGCGTGACACCACGATGCCTGTAGCAATGGCAACAACGTTGCGCAAACTATTAACTGGCGA
ACTACTTACTCTAGCTTCCCGGCAACAATTAATAGACTGGATGGAGGCGGATAAAGTTGCAGGACCACTT
CTGCGCTCGGCCCTTCCGGCTGGCTGGTTTATTGCTGATAAATCTGGAGCCGGTGAGCGTGGGTCTCGCG
GTATCATTGCAGCACTGGGGCCAGATGGTAAGCCCTCCCGTATCGTAGTTATCTACACGACGGGGAGTCA
GGCAACTATGGATGAACGAAATAGACAGATCGCTGAGATAGGTGCCTCACTGATTAAGCATTGGTAACTG
TCAGACCAAGTTTACTCATATATACTTTAGATTGATTTAAAACTTCATTTTTAATTTAAAAGGATCTAGG
TGAAGATCCTTTTTGATAATCTCATGACCAAAATCCCTTAACGTGAGTTTTCGTTCCACTGAGCGTCAGA
CCCCGTAGAAAAGATCAAAGGATCTTCTTGAGATCCTTTTTTTCTGCGCGTAATCTGCTGCTTGCAAACA
AAAAAACCACCGCTACCAGCGGTGGTTTGTTTGCCGGATCAAGAGCTACCAACTCTTTTTCCGAAGGTAA
CTGGCTTCAGCAGAGCGCAGATACCAAATACTGTCCTTCTAGTGTAGCCGTAGTTAGGCCACCACTTCAA
GAACTCTGTAGCACCGCCTACATACCTCGCTCTGCTAATCCTGTTACCAGTGGCTGCTGCCAGTGGCGAT
AAGTCGTGTCTTACCGGGTTGGACTCAAGACGATAGTTACCGGATAAGGCGCAGCGGTCGGGCTGAACGG
GGGGTTCGTGCACACAGCCCAGCTTGGAGCGAACGACCTACACCGAACTGAGATACCTACAGCGTGAGCT
ATGAGAAAGCGCCACGCTTCCCGAAGGGAGAAAGGCGGACAGGTATCCGGTAAGCGGCAGGGTCGGAACA
GGAGAGCGCACGAGGGAGCTTCCAGGGGGAAACGCCTGGTATCTTTATAGTCCTGTCGGGTTTCGCCACC
TCTGACTTGAGCGTCGATTTTTGTGATGCTCGTCAGGGGGGCGGAGCCTATGGAAAAACGCCAGCAACGC
GGCCTTTTTACGGTTCCTGGCCTTTTGCTGGCCTTTTGCTCACATGTTCTTTCCTGCGTTATCCCCTGAT
TCTGTGGATAACCGTATTACCGCCTTTGAGTGAGCTGATACCGCTCGCCGCAGCCGAACGACCGAGCGCA
GCGAGTCAGTGAGCGAGGAAGCGGAAGAGCGCCTGATGCGGTATTTTCTCCTTACGCATCTGTGCGGTAT
TTCACACCGCATATGGTGCACTCTCAGTACAATCTGCTCTGATGCCGCATAGTTAAGCCAGTATACACTC
CGCTATCGCTACGTGACTGGGTCATGGCTGCGCCCCGACACCCGCCAACACCCGCTGACGCGCCCTGACG
GGCTTGTCTGCTCCCGGCATCCGCTTACAGACAAGCTGTGACCGTCTCCGGGAGCTGCATGTGTCAGAGG
TTTTCACCGTCATCACCGAAACGCGCGAGGCAGCTGCGGTAAAGCTCATCAGCGTGGTCGTGAAGCGATT
CACAGATGTCTGCCTGTTCATCCGCGTCCAGCTCGTTGAGTTTCTCCAGAAGCGTTAATGTCTGGCTTCT
GATAAAGCGGGCCATGTTAAGGGCGGTTTTTTCCTGTTTGGTCACTGATGCCTCCGTGTAAGGGGGATTT
CTGTTCATGGGGGTAATGATACCGATGAAACGAGAGAGGATGCTCACGATACGGGTTACTGATGATGAAC
ATGCCCGGTTACTGGAACGG
