>Addgene plasmid #13420 | pGP-FB-orig BA | addgene partial sequence | sequence record 19797 | 13420 with pGP (GGGGGATTTCTGTTCATGGGGG)
AGCTCACGATACGGGTTACTGATGATGAACATGCCCGGTTACTGGAACGGGAATTCCGGGCTTTACACTT
TATGCTTCCGGCTCGTATAATGTGTCGACTTGTGAGCGGATAACAATTTCACACAGGAAACAGCTATGCC
TCAACAGCAGCAAATGCAACCTCCCAATTCAAGTGCGGACAACAACCCTTTGCAACAGCAATCATCACAA
AATACCGTACCAAACGTCCTCAACCAAATTAACCAAATCTTTTCTCCAGAGGAGCAACGCAGCTTATTAC
AAGAAGCCATCGAAACCTGCAAGAATTTTGAAAAAACACAATTGGGTAGTACGATGACGGAACCTGTCAA
GCAAAGTTTTATTAGGAAATACATTGTGCAAAAGGCCCTGAGAAAAATCCAAGCTTTGGCGGCCGCTGAC
TACAAAGACGATGATGACAAATCTAGACCCGGGGAGCGCCCCTTCCAGTGTCGCATTTGCATGCGGAACT
TTTCGGACCGATCCTCGCTTACGCGTCATACCCGTACTCATACCGGTGAAAAACCGTTTCAGTGTCGGAT
CTGTATGCGAAATTTCTCCCAGGGGGGGGAATTTGGTGCGGCATCTACGTACGCACACCGGCGAGAAGCC
ATTCCAATGCCGAATATGCATGCGCAACTTCAGTCAGGCAGCCACCCTGCAGCGACACCTAAAAACC
